>Addgene plasmid #91355 | pHH0103_VAV1-1/2 | addgene full sequence | sequence record 192216 | Addgene NGS Result
CCATTATTATCATGACATTAACCTATAAAAATAGGCGTATCACGAGGCCCTTTCGTCTTCAAGAATTCCC
GACACCATCGAATGGTGCAAAACCTTTCGCGGTATGGCATGATAGCGCCCGGAAGAGAGTCAATTCAGGG
TGGTGAATGTGAAACCAGTAACGTTATACGATGTCGCAGAGTATGCCGGTGTCTCTTATCAGACCGTTTC
CCGCGTGGTGAACCAGGCCAGCCACGTTTCTGCGAAAACGCGGGAAAAAGTGGAAGCGGCGATGGCGGAG
CTGAATTACATTCCCAACCGCGTGGCACAACAACTGGCGGGCAAACAGTCGTTGCTGATTGGCGTTGCCA
CCTCCAGTCTGGCCCTGCACGCGCCGTCGCAAATTGTCGCGGCGATTAAATCTCGCGCCGATCAACTGGG
TGCCAGCGTGGTGGTGTCGATGGTAGAACGAAGCGGCGTCGAAGCCTGTAAAGCGGCGGTGCACAATCTT
CTCGCGCAACGCGTCAGTGGGCTGATCATTAACTATCCGCTGGATGACCAGGATGCCATTGCTGTGGAAG
CTGCCTGCACTAATGTTCCGGCGTTATTTCTTGATGTCTCTGACCAGACACCCATCAACAGTATTATTTT
CTCCCATGAAGACGGTACGCGACTGGGCGTGGAGCATCTGGTCGCATTGGGTCACCAGCAAATCGCGCTG
TTAGCGGGCCCATTAAGTTCTGTCTCGGCGCGTCTGCGTCTGGCTGGCTGGCATAAATATCTCACTCGCA
ATCAAATTCAGCCGATAGCGGAACGGGAAGGCGACTGGAGTGCCATGTCCGGTTTTCAACAAACCATGCA
AATGCTGAATGAGGGCATCGTTCCCACTGCGATGCTGGTTGCCAACGATCAGATGGCGCTGGGCGCAATG
CGCGCCATTACCGAGTCCGGGCTGCGCGTTGGTGCGGATATCTCGGTAGTGGGATACGACGATACCGAAG
ACAGCTCATGTTATATCCCGCCGTTAACCACCATCAAACAGGATTTTCGCCTGCTGGGGCAAACCAGCGT
GGACCGCTTGCTGCAACTCTCTCAGGGCCAGGCGGTGAAGGGCAATCAGCTGTTGCCCGTCTCACTGGTG
AAAAGAAAAACCACCCTGGCGCCCAATACGCAAACCGCCTCTCCCCGCGCGTTGGCCGATTCATTAATGC
AGCTGGCACGACAGGTTTCCCGACTGGAAAGCGGGCAGTGAGCGCAACGCAATTAATGTAAGTTAGCTCA
CTCATTAGGCACAATTCTCATGTTTGACAGCTTATCATCGACTGCACGGTGCACCAATGCTTCTGGCGTC
AGGCAGCCATCGGAAGCTGTGGTATGGCTGTGCAGGTCGTAAATCACTGCATAATTCGTGTCGCTCAAGG
CGCACTCCCGTTCTGGATAATGTTTTTTGCGCCGACATCATAACGGTTCTGGCAAATATTCTGAAATGAG
CTGTTGACAATTAATCATCGGCTCGTATAATGTGTGGAATTGTGAGCGGATAACAATTTCACACAGGAAA
CAGCCAGTCCGTTTAGGTGTTTTCACGAGCACTTCACCAACAAGGACCATAGATTATGAAAATCGAAGAA
CACCATCACCATCACCATTCCAGCGGTAAGCTTATGTCCCCTATACTAGGTTATTGGAAAATTAAGGGCC
TTGTGCAACCCACTCGACTTCTTTTGGAATATCTTGAAGAAAAATATGAAGAGCATTTGTATGAGCGCGA
TGAAGGTGATAAATGGCGAAACAAAAAGTTTGAATTGGGTTTGGAGTTTCCCAATCTTCCTTATTATATT
GATGGTGATGTTAAATTAACACAGTCTATGGCCATCATACGTTATATAGCTGACAAGCACAACATGTTGG
GTGGTTGTCCAAAAGAGCGTGCAGAGATTTCAATGCTTGAAGGAGCGGTTTTGGATATTAGATACGGTGT
TTCGAGAATTGCATATAGTAAAGACTTTGAAACTCTCAAAGTTGATTTTCTTAGCAAGCTACCTGAAATG
CTGAAAATGTTCGAAGATCGTTTATGTCATAAAACATATTTAAATGGTGATCATGTAACCCATCCTGACT
TCATGTTGTATGACGCTCTTGATGTTGTTTTATACATGGACCCAATGTGCCTGGATGCGTTCCCAAAATT
AGTTTGTTTTAAAAAACGTATTGAAGCTATCCCACAAATTGATAAGTACTTGAAATCCAGCAAGTATATA
GCATGGCCTTTGCAGGGCTGGCAAGCCACGTTTGGTGGTGGCGACCATCCTCCAAAATCGGATCTGGAAG
TTCTGTTCCAGGGGCCCCTGTCCAGCGGTCTGGTTCCGCGTGGTTCCGGTACCGCGGCCCAGCCGGCCAT
GGCCCAGGGCGCGCTGCCGAAAATGGAAGTCTTTCAGGAATACTATGGTCTGCCACCACCTCCAGGTGCA
ATTGGTCCATTTCTGCGTCTGAATCCGGGTGATATTGTTGAACTGACCAAAGCCGAAGCAGAACAGAATT
GGTGGGAAGGTCGTAATACCTCCACCAACGAAATTGGTTGGTTTCCTTGCAACCGTGTCAAACCATACGT
CGCGGCCGCATA
[142 nt withheld, positions 2603-2744]
C
[98 nt withheld, positions 2746-2843]
AGTTTGTACTGGTGACGAAACTCAGTGTCTAGCTAGAGTGGC
[149 nt withheld, positions 2886-3034]
T
[41 nt withheld, positions 3036-3076]
T
[62 nt withheld, positions 3078-3139]
A
[35 nt withheld, positions 3141-3175]
CCTCCCTCAATCGGTTGAATGTCGCCCTTTTGTCTTTGGCGCTGGTAAACCATATGAA
[86 nt withheld, positions 3234-3319]
T
[54 nt withheld, positions 3321-3374]
CTAGCGCCGCCCTATACCTTGTCTGCCTCCCCGCGTTGCGTCGCGGTGCATGGAGCCGGGCCACCTCGAC
CTGAATGGAAGCCGGCGGCACCTCGCTAACGGATTCACCACTCCAAGAATTGGAGCCAATCAATTCTTGC
GGAGAACTGTGAATGCGCAAACCAACCCTTGGCAGAACATATCCATCGCGTCCGCCATCTCCAGCAGCCG
CACGCGGCGCATCTCGGGCAGCGTTGGGTCCTGGCCACGGGTGCGCATGATCGTGCTCCTGTCGTTGAGG
ACCCGGCTAGGCTGGCGGGGTTGCCTTACTGGTTAGCAGAATGAATCACCGATACGCGAGCGAACGTGAA
GCGACTGCTGCTGCAAAACGTCTGCGACCTGAGCAACAACATGAATGGTCTTCGGTTTCCGTGTTTCGTA
AAGTCTGGAAACGCGGAAGTCAGCGCCCTGCACCATTATGTTCCGGATCTGCATCGCAGGATGCTGCTGG
CTACCCTGTGGAACACCTACATCTGTATTAACGAAGCGCTGGCATTGACCCTGAGTGATTTTTCTCTGGT
CCCGCCGCATCCATACCGCCAGTTGTTTACCCTCACAACGTTCCAGTAACCGGGCATGTTCATCATCAGT
AACCCGTATCGTGAGCATCCTCTCTCGTTTCATCGGTATCATTACCCCCATGAACAGAAATCCCCCTTAC
ACGGAGGCATCAGTGACCAAACAGGAAAAAACCGCCCTTAACATGGCCCGCTTTATCAGAAGCCAGACAT
TAACGCTTCTGGAGAAACTCAACGAGCTGGACGCGGATGAACAGGCAGACATCTGTGAATCGCTTCACGA
CCACGCTGATGAGCTTTACCGCAGGATCCGCGAAATTGTAAGCGTTAATATTTTGTTAAAATTCGCGTTA
AATTTTTGTTAAATCAGCTCATTTTTTAACCAATAGGCCGAAATCGGCAAAATCCCTTATAAATCAAAAG
AATAGACCGAGATAGGGT
[37 nt withheld, positions 4373-4409]
AAAGAACGTGGACTCCAACGTCAAAGG
[49 nt withheld, positions 4437-4485]
T
[91 nt withheld, positions 4487-4577]
G
[124 nt withheld, positions 4579-4702]
CGCGGATCCTGCCTCGCGCGTTTCGGTGATGACGGTGAAAACCTCTGACACATGCAGCTCCCGGAGACGG
TCACAGCTTGTCTGTAAGCGGATGCCGGGAGCAGACAAGCCCGTCAGGGCGCGTCAGCGGGTGTTGGCGG
GTGTCGGGGCGCAGCCATGACCCAGTCACGTAGCGATAGCGGAGTGTATACTGGCTTAACTATGCGGCAT
CAGAGCAGATTGTACTGAGAGTGCACCATATGCGGTGTGAAATACCGCACAGATGCGTAAGGAGAAAATA
CCGCATCAGGCGCTCTTCCGCTTCCTCGCTCACTGACTCGCTGCGCTCGGTCGTTCGGCTGCGGCGAGCG
GTATCAGCTCACTCAAAGGCGGTAATACGGTTATCCACAGAATCAGGGGATAACGCAGGAAAGAACATGT
GAGCAAAAGGCCAGCAAAAGGCCAGGAACCGTAAAAAGGCCGCGTTGCTGGCGTTTTTCCATAGGCTCCG
CCCCCCTGACGAGCATCACAAAAATCGACGCTCAAGTCAGAGGTGGCGAAACCCGACAGGACTATAAAGA
TACCAGGGTTTCCCCCTGGAAGCTCCCTCGTGCGCTCTCCTGTTCCGACCCTGCCGCTTACCGGATACCT
GTCCGCCTTTCTCCCTTCGGGAAGCGTGGCGCTTTCTCATAGCTCACGCTGTAGGTATCTCAGTTCGGTG
TAGGTCGTTCGCTCCAAGCTGGGCTGTGTGCACGAACCCCCCGTTCAGCCCGACCGCTGCGCCTTATCCG
GTAACTATCGTCTTGAGTCCAACCCGGTAAGACACGACTTATCGCCACTGGCAGCAGCCACTGGTAACAG
GATTAGCAGAGCGAGGTATGTAGGCGGTGCTACAGAGTTCTTGAAGTGGTGGCCTAACTACGGCTACACT
AGAAGGACAGTATTTGGTATCTGCGCTCTGCTGAAGCCAGTTACCTTCGGAAAAAGAGTTGGTAGCTCTT
GATCCGGCAAACAAACCACCGCTGGTAGCGGTGGTTTTTTTGTTTGCAAGCAGCAGATTACGCGCAGAAA
AAAAGGATCTCAAGAAGATCCTTTGATCTTTTCTACGGGGTCTGACGCTCAGTGGAACGAAAACTCACGT
TAAGGGATTTTGGTCATGAGATTATCAAAAAGGATCTTCACCTAGATCCTTTTAAATTAAAAATGAAGTT
TTAAATCAATCTAAAGTATATATGAGTAAACTTGGTCTGACAGTTACCAATGCTTAATCAGTGAGGCACC
TATCTCAGCGATCTGTCTATTTCGTTCATCCATAGTTGCCTGACTCCCCGTCGTGTAGATAACTACGATA
CGGGAGGGCTTACCATCTGGCCCCAGTGCTGCAATGATACCGCGAGACCCACGCTCACCGGCTCCAGATT
TATCAGCAATAAACCAGCCAGCCGGAAGGGCCGAGCGCAGAAGTGGTCCTGCAACTTTATCCGCCTCCAT
CCAGTCTATTAATTGTTGCCGGGAAGCTAGAGTAAGTAGTTCGCCAGTTAATAGTTTGCGCAACGTTGTT
GCCATTGCTGCAGGCATCGTGGTGTCACGCTCGTCGTTTGGTATGGCTTCATTCAGCTCCGGTTCCCAAC
GATCAAGGCGAGTTACATGATCCCCCATATTGTGCAAAAAAGCGGTTAGCTCCTTCGGTCCTCCGATCGT
TGTCAGAAGTAAGTTGGCCGCAGTGTTATCACTCATGGTTATGGCAGCACTGCATAATTCTCTTACTGTC
ATGCCATCCGTAAGATGCTTTTCTGTGACTGGTGAGTACTCAACCAAGTCATTCTGAGAATAGTGTATGC
GGCGACCGAGTTGCTCTTGCCCGGCGTCAACACGGGATAATACCGCGCCACATAGCAGAACTTTAAAAGT
GCTCATCATTGGAAAACGTTCTTCGGGGCGAAAACTCTCAAGGATCTTACCGCTGTTGAGATCCAGTTCG
ATGTAACCCACTCGTGCACCCAACTGATCTTCAGCATCTTTTACTTTCACCAGCGTTTCTGGGTGAGCAA
AAACAGGAAGGCAAAATGCCGCAAAAAAGGGAATAAGGGCGACACGGAAATGTTGAATACTCATACTCTT
CCTTTTTCAATATTATTGAAGCATTTATCAGGGTTATTGTCTCATGAGCGGATACATATTTGAATGTATT
TAGAAAAATAAACAAATAGGGGTTCCGCGCACATTTCCCCGAAAAGTGCCACCTGACGTCTAAGAAA
Features (pLannotate 1.2.2; 21 found; start..end, strand, type, name):
     71..148     +  promoter       lacIq promoter: lacI (mutant); In the lacIq allele, a single base change in the promoter boosts expression of the lacI gene about 10-fold.
    149..1231    +  CDS            lacI: lac repressor; lacI; The lac repressor binds to the lac operator to inhibit transcription in E. coli. This inhibition can be relieved by adding lactose or isopropyl-β-D-thiogalactopyranoside (IPTG).
   1244..1265    +  protein_bind   CAP binding site: CAP binding activates transcription in the presence of cAMP. E. coli catabolite activator protein
   1284..1301    +  promoter       tet promoter (fragment): E. coli promoter for tetracycline efflux protein gene
   1474..1502    +  promoter       tac promoter: strong E. coli promoter; hybrid between the trp and lac UV5 promoters
   1510..1526    +  protein_bind   lac operator: The lac repressor binds to the lac operator to inhibit transcription in E. coli. This inhibition can be relieved by adding lactose or isopropyl-β-D-thiogalactopyranoside (IPTG). lac repressor encoded by lacI
   1611..1628    +  CDS            6xHis: 6xHis affinity tag
   1644..2297    +  CDS            GST26_SCHJA: Experimental evidence at protein level: Swiss-Prot protein existence level 1. GST isoenzymes appear to play a central role in the parasite detoxification system. Other functions are also suspected including a role in increasing the solubility of haematin in the parasite gut. From Schistosoma japonicum (Blood fluke).
   2394..2591    +  CDS            VAV1 (fragment): VAV_HUMAN - Also known as VAV. Experimental evidence at protein level: Swiss-Prot protein existence level 1. Couples tyrosine kinase signals with the activation of the Rho/Rac GTPases, thus leading to cell differentiation and/or proliferation. From Homo sapiens (Human).
   2607..2654    +  terminator     fd terminator (sequence withheld): central terminator from bacteriophage fd (Otsuka and Kunisawa, 1982)
   2659..2871    +  CDS            M13 gene III (fragment) (sequence partly withheld): pIII; III; minor coat protein
   2886..3356    +  CDS            M13 gene III (fragment) (sequence partly withheld): pIII; III; minor coat protein
   3378..3448    +  CDS            TcR (fragment): tetracycline efflux protein; tet; confers resistance to tetracycline
   3690..4070    -  CDS            YPB1_ECOLX: Protein predicted: Swiss-Prot protein existence level 4. From Escherichia coli.
   4087..4238    +  CDS            rop (fragment): Rop protein, which maintains plasmids at low copy number; rop
   4274..4702    -  rep_origin     f1 ori (sequence partly withheld): f1 bacteriophage origin of replication; arrow indicates direction of (+) strand synthesis
   4711..4750    +  CDS            rop (fragment): Rop protein, which maintains plasmids at low copy number; rop
   4852..4992    +  misc_feature   bom: basis of mobility region from pBR322
   5178..5765    -  rep_origin     ori: high-copy-number ColE1/pMB1/pBR322/pUC origin of replication
   5939..6796    -  CDS            bla: BLAT_ECOLX - Experimental evidence at protein level: Swiss-Prot protein existence level 1. TEM-type are the most prevalent beta-lactamases in enterobacteria; they hydrolyze the beta-lactam bond in susceptible beta-lactam antibiotics, thus conferring resistance to penicillins and cephalosporins. TEM-3 and TEM-4 are capable of hydrolyzing cefotaxime and ceftazidime. TEM-5 is capable of hydrolyzing ceftazidime. TEM-6 is capable of hydrolyzing ceftazidime and aztreonam. TEM-8/CAZ-2, TEM- 16/CAZ-7 and TEM-24/CAZ-6 are markedly active against ceftazidime. IRT- 4 shows resistance to beta-lactamase in
   6797..6901    -  promoter       AmpR promoter: bla
