[The description below was written by a language model from this plasmid's Addgene catalogue record and pLannotate feature annotations shown in this document.]
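Description:
pHH0103_VAV1-1/2 is a bacterial expression plasmid of about 6.9 kb, built on the pHH0103 backbone, for producing and purifying an SH3 domain of human VAV1 in E. coli. It replicates from a ColE1/pBR322-type origin and is selected with ampicillin through the bla (TEM beta-lactamase) gene and its native promoter. The catalogue lists it as low copy. The annotation shows pBR322-derived remnants, including the bom region and a rop gene that is split into fragments by an inserted f1 phage origin. The f1 origin would allow single-stranded DNA production with helper phage.

The expression cassette is driven by the IPTG-inducible tac promoter with a downstream lac operator. Repression comes from a plasmid-borne lacI gene under the up-mutated lacIq promoter, so uninduced expression stays tightly controlled regardless of host strain. The annotated coding features run in order from an N-terminal 6xHis tag to Schistosoma japonicum glutathione S-transferase and then the VAV1 fragment, which was cloned between SfiI and NotI sites. The insert is recorded as 248 bp, of which about 200 bp is annotated as VAV1 sequence. The name suggests the first of the two SH3 domains in VAV1, though the record does not define this explicitly. The two tags allow purification on nickel or glutathione resin.

Downstream of the insert lie an fd terminator and fragments of M13 gene III, along with tetracycline-resistance remnants. These suggest descent from a phage-display phagemid, but the record does not describe them as functional here. The plasmid belongs to a collection used for a family-wide analysis of human SH3 domain binding specificities.
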