Addgene plasmid #91355: pHH0103_VAV1-1/2
Purpose: Protein expression and purification of human SH3 domain construct VAV1-1/2
Depositing lab: Sachdev Sidhu. Depositing organization: University of Toronto. Publication: Comprehensive Analysis of the Human SH3 Domain Family Reveals a Wide Variety of Non-canonical Specificities. Teyra J, Huang H, Jain S, Guan X, Dong A, Liu Y, Tempel W, Min J, Tong Y, Kim PM, Bader GD, Sidhu SS. Structure. 2017 Oct 3;25(10):1598-1610.e3. doi: 10.1016/j.str.2017.07.017. Epub 2017 Sep 7. PubMed 28890361.
Backbone
  Vector backbone: pHH0103
  Vector type: Bacterial Expression
Growth in bacteria
  Bacterial resistance: Ampicillin, 100 μg/mL
  Growth temperature: 37°C
  Growth strain: DH5alpha
  Copy number: Low Copy
Gene/Insert
  Gene/Insert name: VAV1-1/2
  Species: H. sapiens (human)
  Insert size (bp): 248
  Entrez Gene: VAV1 (a.k.a. VAV)
  Cloning method: Restriction Enzyme; 5′ cloning site Sfi1 (unknown if destroyed); 3′ cloning site Not1 (unknown if destroyed)
Terms and licenses: Academic/Nonprofit Terms; Industry Terms: Not Available to Industry
How to cite: pHH0103_VAV1-1/2 was a gift from Sachdev Sidhu (Addgene plasmid # 91355 ; http://n2t.net/addgene:91355 ; RRID:Addgene_91355)
