>Addgene plasmid #91355 | pHH0103_VAV1-1/2 | depositor partial sequence | sequence record 175843 | insert sequence
GGTACCGAATTCGGATCCGCGCGCTGCCGAAAATGGAAGTCTTTCAGGAATACTATGGTCTGCCACCACC
TCCAGGTGCAATTGGTCCATTTCTGCGTCTGAATCCGGGTGATATTGTTGAACTGACCAAAGCCGAAGCA
GAACAGAATTGGTGGGAAGGTCGTAATACCTCCACCAACGAAATTGGTTGGTTTCCTTGCAACCGTGTCA
AACCATACGTCGCGGCCGCTAGCTAAGTCGACGAGCTC
